Addgene plasmid #39572: KHBD00459
Depositing lab: Bart Deplancke. Depositing organization: Swiss Federal Institute of Technology (EPFL). Publication: Automated protein-DNA interaction screening of Drosophila regulatory elements. Korneel Hens, Jean-Daniel Feuz, Alina Isakova, Antonina Lagovitina, Andreas Massouras, Julien Bryois, Patrick Callaerts, Susan E. Celniker, Bart Deplancke. Nat Methods. 2011 Oct 30;8(12):1065-70. 10.1038/nmeth.1763 PubMed 22037703.
Backbone
  Vector backbone: pDONR221
  Backbone manufacturer: Invitrogen
  Backbone size w/o insert (bp): 2536
  Vector type: Gateway DONR vector
Growth in bacteria
  Bacterial resistance: Kanamycin, 50 μg/mL
  Growth temperature: 37°C
  Growth strain: DH5alpha
  Copy number: High Copy
Gene/Insert
  Gene/Insert name: CG3388 (alt names: FBgn0001148; gsb; gooseberry)
  Species: D. melanogaster (fly)
  Insert size (bp): 1281
  Entrez Gene: gsb (a.k.a. Dmel_CG3388, BSH-9, BSH9, BSH9c2, CG3388, Dmel\CG3388, GSB-D, Gsb, Gsb-d, gsb-2, gsb-d, gsb-distal, gsbBSH9, gsbd, l(2)01155, l(2)gsb)
  Promoter: none
  Cloning method: Gateway Cloning
  Sequencing primers: 5′ M13-F20; 3′ M13R
Terms and licenses: Academic/Nonprofit Terms; Industry Terms: Not Available to Industry
Depositor comments: Please note that the ORFs in this collection were cloned open-ended (without a stop codon).
How to cite: KHBD00459 was a gift from Bart Deplancke (Addgene plasmid # 39572 ; http://n2t.net/addgene:39572 ; RRID:Addgene_39572)
