[The description below was written by a language model from this plasmid's Addgene catalogue record.]
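Description:
KHBD00459 is a Gateway entry clone built on the pDONR221 backbone, carrying the open reading frame of the Drosophila melanogaster gene gooseberry (gsb, CG3388). The insert is recorded as 1281 bp in a backbone of 2536 bp, and it was introduced by Gateway recombination. As with other clones made from a DONR vector, the ORF would be expected to sit between attL recombination sites, although no feature table is supplied to confirm the exact layout. The plasmid is maintained at high copy in standard E. coli cloning strains under kanamycin selection. M13 forward and reverse priming sites flanking the insert are used for sequence verification.

The record lists no promoter, which fits the role of an entry clone: it is not meant to express the gene itself but to serve as a shuttle from which the ORF can be moved by LR recombination into destination vectors that supply the promoter, tags and host-specific elements. The depositor notes that ORFs in this collection were cloned open-ended, without a stop codon. This allows in-frame C-terminal fusions after transfer, but it also means a stop codon must come from the destination vector.

The clone belongs to a set of Drosophila ORFs associated with a study on automated protein-DNA interaction screening of fly regulatory elements. Its likely use is therefore to generate gsb fusion constructs for interaction assays of that kind, as well as for other expression applications that need a transferable gsb coding sequence.
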