>Addgene plasmid #39572 | KHBD00459 | depositor partial sequence | sequence record 50012 | KHBD00459 sequence 1281 bps
ATGGCTGTTTCGGCTCTCAACATGACACCCTACTTTGGCGGATATCCCTTTCAAGGACAAGGTCGTGTCA
ACCAGTTGGGTGGCGTCTTCATCAACGGCCGTCCGTTGCCCAATCACATCCGTCGCCAAATCGTGGAGAT
GGCAGCAGCTGGAGTCCGTCCCTGTGTCATCTCCCGCCAGCTGCGCGTCTCTCATGGCTGCGTCTCAAAG
ATTCTAAACCGCTTCCAGGAGACTGGCTCCATTCGGCCCGGAGTAATCGGTGGCAGCAAGCCCCGTGTAG
CCACGCCAGACATTGAGTCCAGAATCGAGGAACTTAAACAGTCGCAGCCCGGTATTTTTAGTTGGGAAAT
CCGCGCCAAGCTAATCGAAGCGGGAGTCTGCGACAAGCAAAATGCTCCGTCGGTGAGCTCTATTTCGCGT
CTTCTGCGAGGATCCTCCGGATCAGGGACCTCCCACAGCATCGACGGCATCCTCGGCGGAGGCGCTGGTT
CTGTGGGAAGCGAGGATGAGAGCGAGGACGATGCCGAGCCCAGTGTGCAGTTAAAAAGGAAACAAAGGCG
TTCCCGGACGACATTCTCCAACGACCAGATCGACGCCCTAGAGCGCATCTTCGCCCGTACACAGTACCCC
GATGTCTACACCCGGGAGGAGTTGGCCCAGAGCACGGGATTGACCGAGGCCCGTGTCCAAGTTTGGTTCT
CTAATCGCCGTGCTCGTCTGCGCAAGCAACTGAACACCCAGCAGGTGCCTAGCTTTGCTCCCACATCTAC
TTCTTTTGGCGCAACTCCCACTACCAGTGCCGCCCCTGCTCCAAACATGGGAATGAGCCTTTACAGTTCA
CAGAGCTGGCCATCATCCGGAGCCTATGAAAATCATGCTGCCTATGGTGGATCGGTTGCATCCATGTCCC
CCGCCAGCAGCACCTCGGGTACCAGCTCTGCCGCCCACAGTCCCGTACAGACGCAAGCGCAGCAGCCAGG
AACTGGAAGCGAGTTTATGACCTCCACTTACGGCGTGGGATCGAGCAATGCTACTTACCCATCGGCTGCC
TATTCAATGCCGCAGACTCCTGCTACATCCTCGGAGCAGCTGAGATCCCAGTTTGCATCTGCCGCCGCTT
CGGGCTCTCACCACCCCTCCACGTGGGACAGCTACAACTTTGCGGGTTCCTTTTTCCCTCCCGCTTCTGC
CGCAGGCAACCATATTAGCGGCTACCATCATCAGGTTGATCAGAAGAGCTCAATGATGACCACTGCACCA
ACCTATCCATACTTTGGATTT
