>Addgene plasmid #39572 | KHBD00459 | addgene partial sequence | sequence record 52434 | M13-F20 5'-TGTAAAACGACGGCCAGT-3'
ATTTTATTTTGACTGATAGTGACCTGTTCGTTGCAACAAATTGATGAGCAATGCTTTTTTATAATGCCAA
CTTTGTACAAAAAAGTTGGCACCATGGCTGTTTCGGCTCTCAACATGACACCCTACTTTGGCGGATATCC
CTTTCAAGGACAAGGTCGTGTCAACCAGTTGGGTGGCGTCTTCATCAACGGCCGTCCGTTGCCCAATCAC
ATCCGTCGCCAAATCGTGGAGATGGCAGCAGCTGGAGTCCGTCCCTGTGTCATCTCCCGCCAGCTGCGCG
TCTCTCATGGCTGCGTCTCAAAGATTCTAAACCGCTTCCAGGAGACTGGCTCCATTCGGCCCGGAGTAAT
CGGTGGCAGCAAGCCCCGTGTAGCCACGCCAGACATTGAGTCCAGAATCGAGGAACTTAAACAGTCGCAG
CCCGGTATTTTTAGTTGGGAAATCCGCGCCAAGCTAATCGAAGCGGGAGTCTGCGACAAGCAAAATGCTC
CGTCGGTGAGCTCTATTTCGCGTCTTCTGCGAGGATCCTCCGGATCAGGGACCTCCCACAGCATCGACGG
CATCCTCGGCGGAGGCGCTGGTTCTGTGGGAAGCGAGGATGAGAGCGAGGACGATGCCGAGCCCAGTGTG
CAGTTAAAAAGGAAACAAAGGCGTTCCCGGACGACATTCTCCAACGACCAGATCGACGCCCTAGAGCGCA
TCTTCGCCCGTACACAGTACCCCGATGTCTACACCCGGGAGGAGTTGGCCCAGAGCACGGGATTGACCGA
GGCCCGTGTCCAAGTTTGGTTCTCTAATCGCCGTGCTCGTCTGCGCAAGCAACTGAACACCCAGCA
